Addgene plasmid #53629: GAKA-c028
Purpose: bacterial expression plasmid
Depositing lab: Nicola Burgess-Brown. Depositing organization: University of Oxford.
Backbone
  Vector backbone: pNIC-H102
  Backbone manufacturer: SGC
  Vector type: Bacterial Expression
Growth in bacteria
  Bacterial resistance: Kanamycin, 50 μg/mL
  Growth temperature: 37°C
  Growth strain: Mach1 ; BL21(DE3)-R3-pRARE2
  Copy number: High Copy
Gene/Insert
  Gene/Insert name: GAKA (alt names: 4C59; gi|4885251)
  Insert size (bp): 1108
  Mutation: Bacterial expression for structure determination; may not be full ORF, see comments
  Promoter: T7
  Cloning method: Ligation Independent Cloning
  Sequencing primers: 5′ T7; 3′ T7-term
Terms and licenses: Academic/Nonprofit Terms; Industry Terms: Not Available to Industry
Depositor comments: N-terminal His10-TEV;Mhhhhhhhhhhdlgtenlyfqsm http://www.thesgc.org/structures/4C59/ Use BL21(DE3)-R3-pRARE2 strain for expression.
How to cite: GAKA-c028 was a gift from Nicola Burgess-Brown (Addgene plasmid # 53629 ; http://n2t.net/addgene:53629 ; RRID:Addgene_53629)
