[The description below was written by a language model from this plasmid's Addgene catalogue record.]
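Description:
GAKA-c028 is a bacterial expression plasmid built on the pNIC-H102 backbone from the Structural Genomics Consortium, made to produce recombinant protein in E. coli for structure determination. It is a high-copy plasmid selected with kanamycin. The record names a cloning strain for propagation and a BL21(DE3)-derived strain carrying a rare-codon tRNA plasmid for expression. The DE3 host is needed because it supplies T7 RNA polymerase. The record does not state the origin of replication or give any further backbone details, and no feature table is provided.

The insert, listed as GAKA, is about 1.1 kb and was introduced by ligation-independent cloning. It sits downstream of a T7 promoter, and the use of a T7 terminator sequencing primer implies that a T7 terminator follows it. The record does not spell out the gene's full name or source species, giving only a sequence identifier and a structure code as alternative names. It also cautions that the insert was designed for structural work and may be a truncated fragment rather than the complete open reading frame.

The protein is expressed with an N-terminal tag of ten histidines followed by a TEV protease recognition site. The histidine tag allows capture by immobilised metal affinity chromatography, and TEV cleavage then removes it to leave a near-native N-terminus. The associated structure entry suggests that this construct, or protein made from it, was used for structure determination. Its typical use is therefore overexpression and purification of this protein fragment for crystallographic, biophysical or biochemical studies. The plasmid is available to academic and nonprofit users only.
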