>Addgene plasmid #53629 | GAKA-c028 | depositor partial sequence | sequence record 83757 | insert sequence
ATGCACCATCATCATCATCATCACCATCATCACGATCTGGGTACCGAGAACCTGTACTTCCAATCCATGC
CAGGCTCCCTGGGCGGTGCTTCCGGCCGCGACCAGAGTGACTTCGTGGGGCAGACGGTGGAACTGGGCGA
GCTGCGGCTGCGGGTGCGGCGGGTCCTGGCCGAAGGAGGGTTTGCATTTGTGTATGAAGCTCAAGATGTG
GGGAGTGGCAGAGAGTATGCATTAAAGAGGCTATTATCCAATGAAGAGGAAAAGAACAGAGCCATCATTC
AAGAAGTTTGCTTCATGAAAAAGCTTTCCGGCCACCCGAACATTGTCCAGTTTTGTTCTGCAGCGTCTAT
AGGAAAAGAGGAGTCAGACACGGGGCAGGCTGAGTTCCTCTTGCTCACAGAGCTCTGTAAAGGGCAGCTG
GTGGAATTTTTGAAGAAAATGGAATCTCGAGGCCCCCTTTCGTGCGACACGGTTCTGAAGATCTTCTACC
AGACGTGCCGCGCCGTGCAGCACATGCACCGGCAGAAGCCGCCCATCATCCACAGGGACCTCAAGGTTGA
GAACTTGTTGCTTAGTAACCAAGGGACCATTAAGCTGTGTGACTTTGGCAGTGCCACGACCATCTCGCAC
TACCCTGACTACAGCTGGAGCGCCCAGAGGCGAGCCCTGGTGGAGGAAGAGATCACGAGGAATACAACAC
CAATGTATAGAACACCAGAAATCATAGACTTGTATTCCAACTTCCCGATCGGCGAGAAGCAGGATATCTG
GGCCCTGGGCTGCATCTTGTACCTGCTGTGCTTCCGGCAGCACCCTTTTGAGGATGGAGCGAAACTTCGA
ATAGTCAATGGGAAGTACTCGATCCCCCCGCACGACACGCAGTACACGGTCTTCCACAGCCTCATCCGCG
CCATGCTGCAGGTGAACCCGGAGGAGCGGCTGTCCATCGCCGAGGTGGTGCACCAGCTGCAGGAGATCGC
GGCCGCCCGCAACGTGAACCCCAAGTCTCCCATCACAGAGCTCCTGGAGCAGAATGGAGGCTACGGGAGC
GCCACACTGTCCCGAGGGCCACCCCCTCCCGTGTGACAGTAAAGGTGGATACGGATCC
