>Addgene plasmid #53629 | GAKA-c028 | addgene partial sequence | sequence record 86599 | T7 5'-TAATACGACTCACTATAGGG-3'
GAAATAATTTTGTTTAACTTTAAGAAGGAGATATACATATGCACCATCATCATCATCATCACCATCATCA
CGATCTGGGTACCGAGAACCTGTACTTCCAATCCATGCCAGGCTCCCTGGGCGGTGCTTCCGGCCGCGAC
CAGAGTGACTTCGTGGGGCAGACGGTGGAACTGGGCGAGCTGCGGCTGCGGGTGCGGCGGGTCCTGGCCG
AAGGAGGGTTTGCATTTGTGTATGAAGCTCAAGATGTGGGGAGTGGCAGAGAGTATGCATTAAAGAGGCT
ATTATCCAATGAAGAGGAAAAGAACAGAGCCATCATTCAAGAAGTTTGCTTCATGAAAAAGCTTTCCGGC
CACCCGAACATTGTCCAGTTTTGTTCTGCAGCGTCTATAGGAAAAGAGGAGTCAGACACGGGGCAGGCTG
AGTTCCTCTTGCTCACAGAGCTCTGTAAAGGGCAGCTGGTGGAATTTTTGAAGAAAATGGAATCTCGAGG
CCCCCTTTCGTGCGACACGGTTCTGAAGATCTTCTACCAGACGTGCCGCGCCGTGCAGCACATGCACCGG
CAGAAGCCGCCCATCATCCACAGGGACCTCAAGGTTGAGAACTTGTTGCTTAGTAACCAAGGGACCATTA
AGCTGTGTGACTTTGGCAGTGCCACGACCATCTCGCACTACCCTGACTACAGCTGGAGCGCCCAGAGGCG
AGCCCTGGTGGAGGAAGAGATCACGAGGAATACAACACCAATGTATAGAACACCAGAAATCATAGACTTG
TATTCCAACTTCCCGATCGGCGAGAAGCAGGATATCTGGGCCCTGGGCTGCATCTTGTACCTGCTGTGCT
TCCGGCAGCACCCTTTTGAGGATGGAGCGAAACTTCGAATAGTCAATGGGAAGTACTCGATCCCCCCGCA
CGACACGCAGTACACGGTCTTCCACAGCCTCATCCGCGCCATGCTGCAGGTGAACCCGGAGGAGCGGCTG
TCCATCGCCGAGGTGGTGCACCAGCTGCAGGAGATCGCGGCCGCCCGCAACGTGAACCCCAAGTCTCCCA
TCACAGAGCTCCTGGA
